>Addgene plasmid #107121 | pET21d-colEdes13/Imdes13 | addgene full sequence | sequence record 204354 | Addgene NGS Result
AAAGGATCTTCTTGAGATCCTTTTTTTCTGCGCGTAATCTGCTGCTTGCAAACAAAAAAACCACCGCTAC
CAGCGGTGGTTTGTTTGCCGGATCAAGAGCTACCAACTCTTTTTCCGAAGGTAACTGGCTTCAGCAGAGC
GCAGATACCAAATACTGTCCTTCTAGTGTAGCCGTAGTTAGGCCACCACTTCAAGAACTCTGTAGCACCG
CCTACATACCTCGCTCTGCTAATCCTGTTACCAGTGGCTGCTGCCAGTGGCGATAAGTCGTGTCTTACCG
GGTTGGACTCAAGACGATAGTTACCGGATAAGGCGCAGCGGTCGGGCTGAACGGGGGGTTCGTGCACACA
GCCCAGCTTGGAGCGAACGACCTACACCGAACTGAGATACCTACAGCGTGAGCTATGAGAAAGCGCCACG
CTTCCCGAAGGGAGAAAGGCGGACAGGTATCCGGTAAGCGGCAGGGTCGGAACAGGAGAGCGCACGAGGG
AGCTTCCAGGGGGAAACGCCTGGTATCTTTATAGTCCTGTCGGGTTTCGCCACCTCTGACTTGAGCGTCG
ATTTTTGTGATGCTCGTCAGGGGGGCGGAGCCTATGGAAAAACGCCAGCAACGCGGCCTTTTTACGGTTC
CTGGCCTTTTGCTGGCCTTTTGCTCACATGTTCTTTCCTGCGTTATCCCCTGATTCTGTGGATAACCGTA
TTACCGCCTTTGAGTGAGCTGATACCGCTCGCCGCAGCCGAACGACCGAGCGCAGCGAGTCAGTGAGCGA
GGAAGCGGAAGAGCGCCTGATGCGGTATTTTCTCCTTACGCATCTGTGCGGTATTTCACACCGCAATGGT
GCACTCTCAGTACAATCTGCTCTGATGCCGCATAGTTAAGCCAGTATACACTCCGCTATCGCTACGTGAC
TGGGTCATGGCTGCGCCCCGACACCCGCCAACACCCGCTGACGCGCCCTGACGGGCTTGTCTGCTCCCGG
CATCCGCTTACAGACAAGCTGTGACCGTCTCCGGGAGCTGCATGTGTCAGAGGTTTTCACCGTCATCACC
GAAACGCGCGAGGCAGCTGCGGTAAAGCTCATCAGCGTGGTCGTGAAGCGATTCACAGATGTCTGCCTGT
TCATCCGCGTCCAGCTCGTTGAGTTTCTCCAGAAGCGTTAATGTCTGGCTTCTGATAAAGCGGGCCATGT
TAAGGGCGGTTTTTTCCTGTTTGGTCACTGATGCCTCCGTGTAAGGGGGATTTCTGTTCATGGGGGTAAT
GATACCGATGAAACGAGAGAGGATGCTCACGATACGGGTTACTGATGATGAACATGCCCGGTTACTGGAA
CGTTGTGAGGGTAAACAACTGGCGGTATGGATGCGGCGGGACCAGAGAAAAATCACTCAGGGTCAATGCC
AGCGCTTCGTTAATACAGATGTAGGTGTTCCACAGGGTAGCCAGCAGCATCCTGCGATGCAGATCCGGAA
CATAATGGTGCAGGGCGCTGACTTCCGCGTTTCCAGACTTTACGAAACACGGAAACCGAAGACCATTCAT
GTTGTTGCTCAGGTCGCAGACGTTTTGCAGCAGCAGTCGCTTCACGTTCGCTCGCGTATCGGTGATTCAT
TCTGCTAACCAGTAAGGCAACCCCGCCAGCCTAGCCGGGTCCTCAACGACAGGAGCACGATCATGCGCAC
CCGTGGGGCCGCCATGCCGGCGATAATGGCCTGCTTCTCGCCGAAACGTTTGGTGGCGGGACCAGTGACG
AAGGCTTGAGCGAGGGCGTGCAAGATTCCGAATACCGCAAGCGACAGGCCGATCATCGTCGCGCTCCAGC
GAAAGCGGTCCTCGCCGAAAATGACCCAGAGCGCTGCCGGCACCTGTCCTACGAGTTGCATGATAAAGAA
GACAGTCATAAGTGCGGCGACGATAGTCATGCCCCGCGCCCACCGGAAGGAGCTGACTGGGTTGAAGGCT
CTCAAGGGCATCGGTCGAGATCCCGGTGCCTAATGAGTGAGCTAACTTACATTAATTGCGTTGCGCTCAC
TGCCCGCTTTCCAGTCGGGAAACTGTCGTGCCAGCTGCATTAATGAATCGGCCAACGCGCGGGGAGAGGC
GGTTTGCGTATTGGGCGCCAGGGTGGTTTTTCTTTTCACCAGTGAGACGGGCAACAGCTGATTGCCCTTC
ACCGCCTGGCCCTGAGAGAGTTGCAGCAAGCGGTCCACGCTGGTTTGCCCCAGCAGGCGAAAATCCTGTT
TGATGGTGGTTAACGGCGGGATATAACATGAGCTGTCTTCGGTATCGTCGTATCCCACTACCGAGATATC
CGCACCAACGCGCAGCCCGGACTCGGTAATGGCGCGCATTGCGCCCAGCGCCATCTGATCGTTGGCAACC
AGCATCGCAGTGGGAACGATGCCCTCATTCAGCATTTGCATGGTTTGTTGAAAACCGGACATGGCACTCC
AGTCGCCTTCCCGTTCCGCTATCGGCTGAATTTGATTGCGAGTGAGATATTTATGCCAGCCAGCCAGACG
CAGACGCGCCGAGACAGAACTTAATGGGCCCGCTAACAGCGCGATTTGCTGGTGACCCAATGCGACCAGA
TGCTCCACGCCCAGTCGCGTACCGTCTTCATGGGAGAAAATAATACTGTTGATGGGTGTCTGGTCAGAGA
CATCAAGAAATAACGCCGGAACATTAGTGCAGGCAGCTTCCACAGCAATGGCATCCTGGTCATCCAGCGG
ATAGTTAATGATCAGCCCACTGACGCGTTGCGCGAGAAGATTGTGCACCGCCGCTTTACAGGCTTCGACG
CCGCTTCGTTCTACCATCGACACCACCACGCTGGCACCCAGTTGATCGGCGCGAGATTTAATCGCCGCGA
CAATTTGCGACGGCGCGTGCAGGGCCAGACTGGAGGTGGCAACGCCAATCAGCAACGACTGTTTGCCCGC
CAGTTGTTGTGCCACGCGGTTGGGAATGTAATTCAGCTCCGCCATCGCCGCTTCCACTTTTTCCCGCGTT
TTCGCAGAAACGTGGCTGGCCTGGTTCACCACGCGGGAAACGGTCTGATAAGAGACACCGGCATACTCTG
CGACATCGTATAACGTTACTGGTTTCACATTCACCACCCTGAATTGACTCTCTTCCGGGCGCTATCATGC
CATACCGCGAAAGGTTTTGCGCCATTCGATGGTGTCCGGGATCTCGACGCTCTCCCTTATGCGACTCCTG
CATTAGGAAGCAGCCCAGTAGTAGGTTGAGGCCGTTGAGCACCGCCGCCGCAAGGAATGGTGCATGCAAG
GAGATGGCGCCCAACAGTCCCCCGGCCACGGGGCCTGCCACCATACCCACGCCGAAACAAGCGCTCATGA
GCCCGAAGTGGCGAGCCCGATCTTCCCCATCGGTGATGTCGGCGATATAGGCGCCAGCAACCGCACCTGT
GGCGCCGGTGATGCCGGCCACGATGCGTCCGGCGTAGAGGATCGAGATCTCGATCCCGCGAAATTAATAC
GACTCACTATAGGGGAATTGTGAGCGGATAACAATTCCCCTCTAGAAATAATTTTGTTTAACTTTAAGAA
GGAGATATACCATGGAGTCTAAGCGTAACAAACCAGGTAAAGCGACCGGTAAAGGTAAGCCGGTCGGTGA
TAAATGGCTGGACGACGCGGGTAAGGACTCTGGTGCGCCGATTCCGGACCGCATCGCGGACAAACTGCGT
GACAAAGAATTCAAAAACTTTGACGACTTCCGTAAAAAGTTCTGGGAAGAAGTTAGCAAGGACCCGGATC
TGTCTAAACAGTTCAAACGTTCTAACCAGAACAATATCAAACAGGGTATCGCGCCGTTCGCGCGTTCCAA
AGACCAGGTTGGTGGCCGTCGTACCTTCGAACTGCACCACGACAAGCCGATCTCTCAGGACGGTGGTGTT
TACGACATGAACAACATCCGTGTTACCACCCCGAAACGCCACATCGACATCCACCGGGGTAAGTAAAAAT
GGAACTGAAACACTCTATCTCTGACTACACCGAAGCGGAGTTCCTCGAGTTCGTTAAGAAAATCATGGCG
TCTAACGACGAAACCCAGCAGCGTAAACTGGTTACCGAATTTGAACGTCTGACCGAACACCCGGACGGTT
CTGACCTGATCTACTACCCACGTGACGACCGTGAAGACTCTCCGGAAGGTATCGTTAAAGAAATCAAGGA
ATGGCGTGCGGCGAATGGTAAATCTGGTTTCAAACAAGGCCTCGAGCACCACCACCACCACCACTGAGAT
CCGGCTGCTAACAAAGCCCGAAAGGAAGCTGAGTTGGCTGCTGCCACCGCTGAGCAATAACTAGCATAAC
CCCTTGGGGCCTCTAAACGGGTCTTGAGGGGTTTTTTGCTGAAAGGAGGAACTATATCCGGATTGGCGAA
TGGG
[124 nt withheld, positions 4415-4538]
C
[91 nt withheld, positions 4540-4630]
A
[49 nt withheld, positions 4632-4680]
CCTTTGACGTTGGAGTCCACGTTCTTTAATAGTGGACTCTTGTTCCAAACTGGAACAACACTCAACCCTA
TCTCGGTCTATTCTTTTGATTTATAAGGGATTTTGCCGATTTCGGCCTATTGGTTAAAAAATGAGCTGAT
TTAACAAAAATTTAACGCGAATTTTAACAAAATATTAACGCTTACAATTTAGGTGGCACTTTTCGGGGAA
ATGTGCGCGGAACCCCTATTTGTTTATTTTTCTAAATACATTCAAATATGTATCCGCTCATGAGACAATA
ACCCTGATAAATGCTTCAATAATATTGAAAAAGGAAGAGTATGAGTATTCAACATTTCCGTGTCGCCCTT
ATTCCCTTTTTTGCGGCATTTTGCCTTCCTGTTTTTGCTCACCCAGAAACGCTGGTGAAAGTAAAAGATG
CTGAAGATCAGTTGGGTGCACGAGTGGGTTACATCGAACTGGATCTCAACAGCGGTAAGATCCTTGAGAG
TTTTCGCCCCGAAGAACGTTTTCCAATGATGAGCACTTTTAAAGTTCTGCTATGTGGCGCGGTATTATCC
CGTATTGACGCCGGGCAAGAGCAACTCGGTCGCCGCATACACTATTCTCAGAATGACTTGGTTGAGTACT
CACCAGTCACAGAAAAGCATCTTACGGATGGCATGACAGTAAGAGAATTATGCAGTGCTGCCATAACCAT
GAGTGATAACACTGCGGCCAACTTACTTCTGACAACGATCGGAGGACCGAAGGAGCTAACCGCTTTTTTG
CACAACATGGGGGATCATGTAACTCGCCTTGATCGTTGGGAACCGGAGCTGAATGAAGCCATACCAAACG
ACGAGCGTGACACCACGATGCCTGCAGCAATGGCAACAACGTTGCGCAAACTATTAACTGGCGAACTACT
TACTCTAGCTTCCCGGCAACAATTAATAGACTGGATGGAGGCGGATAAAGTTGCAGGACCACTTCTGCGC
TCGGCCCTTCCGGCTGGCTGGTTTATTGCTGATAAATCTGGAGCCGGTGAGCGTGGGTCTCGCGGTATCA
TTGCAGCACTGGGGCCAGATGGTAAGCCCTCCCGTATCGTAGTTATCTACACGACGGGGAGTCAGGCAAC
TATGGATGAACGAAATAGACAGATCGCTGAGATAGGTGCCTCACTGATTAAGCATTGGTAACTGTCAGAC
CAAGTTTACTCATATATACTTTAGATTGATTTAAAACTTCATTTTTAATTTAAAAGGATCTAGGTGAAGA
TCCTTTTTGATAATCTCATGACCAAAATCCCTTAACGTGAGTTTTCGTTCCACTGAGCGTCAGACCCCGT
AGAAAAGATC
Features (pLannotate 1.2.2; 20 found; start..end, strand, type, name):
     12..600     +  rep_origin     ori: high-copy-number ColE1/pMB1/pBR322/pUC origin of replication
    786..925     -  misc_feature   bom: basis of mobility region from pBR322
   1027..1218    -  CDS            rop: Rop protein, which maintains plasmids at low copy number; rop
   1235..1615    +  CDS            YPB1_ECOLX: Protein predicted: Swiss-Prot protein existence level 4. From Escherichia coli.
   1687..1978    -  CDS            TcR (fragment): tetracycline efflux protein; tet; confers resistance to tetracycline
   1993..2014    -  protein_bind   CAP binding site: CAP binding activates transcription in the presence of cAMP. E. coli catabolite activator protein
   2027..3108    -  CDS            lacI: lac repressor; lacI; The lac repressor binds to the lac operator to inhibit transcription in E. coli. This inhibition can be relieved by adding lactose or isopropyl-β-D-thiogalactopyranoside (IPTG).
   3109..3186    -  promoter       lacI promoter: lacI
   3194..3473    -  CDS            TcR (fragment): tetracycline efflux protein; tet; confers resistance to tetracycline
   3495..3513    +  promoter       T7 promoter: promoter for bacteriophage T7 RNA polymerase
   3514..3538    +  protein_bind   lac operator: The lac repressor binds to the lac operator to inhibit transcription in E. coli. This inhibition can be relieved by adding lactose or isopropyl-β-D-thiogalactopyranoside (IPTG). lac repressor encoded by lacI
   3553..3575    +  RBS            RBS: efficient ribosome binding site from bacteriophage T7 gene 10 (Olins and Rangwala, 1989)
   3597..3983    +  CDS            col (fragment): CEA2_ECOLX - Also known as ceaB. Experimental evidence at protein level: Swiss-Prot protein existence level 1. Colicins are polypeptide toxins produced by and active against E.coli and closely related bacteria. From Escherichia coli.
   3989..4240    +  CDS            imm: IMM2_ECOLX - Also known as ceiB. Experimental evidence at protein level: Swiss-Prot protein existence level 1. This protein is able to protect a cell, which harbors the plasmid ColE2 encoding colicin E2, against colicin E2. From Escherichia coli.
   4247..4264    +  CDS            9xHis (fragment): 9xHis affinity tag
   4274..4323    +  CDS            SET1 (fragment): solubility-enhancement tag derived from T7 phage gene 10B
   4331..4378    +  terminator     T7 terminator: transcription terminator for bacteriophage T7 RNA polymerase
   4415..4843    +  rep_origin     f1 ori (sequence partly withheld): f1 bacteriophage origin of replication; arrow indicates direction of (+) strand synthesis
   4896..5000    +  promoter       AmpR promoter: bla
   5001..5861    +  CDS            AmpR: β-lactamase; bla; confers resistance to ampicillin, carbenicillin, and related antibiotics
