[The description below was written by a language model from this plasmid's Addgene catalogue record and pLannotate feature annotations shown in this document.]
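Description:
pET21d-colEdes13/Imdes13 is a bacterial expression plasmid built on the pET21d backbone, carrying a synthetic, computationally designed colicin endonuclease and its matching immunity protein, designated pair des13. The sequenced record is about 6 kb. The plasmid replicates in E. coli from a ColE1/pBR322-type origin. The backbone also carries the bom and rop elements, although the catalogue lists it as high copy. Selection is by ampicillin through the β-lactamase gene, and an f1 phage origin is also present. The short tetracycline-resistance fragments, a predicted E. coli open reading frame and a "SET1" hit just upstream of the terminator appear to be backbone remnants picked up by automated annotation rather than functional parts.

The payload sits between the NcoI and XhoI sites as two open reading frames in tandem, the endonuclease first and the immunity gene second, separated by only two nucleotides. The annotation software matches them to the colicin E2 and Im2 families. Both are transcribed as one message from a T7 promoter controlled by a lac operator, with the T7 gene 10 ribosome binding site upstream and the T7 terminator downstream. A backbone-encoded lacI gene supplies repressor, so expression depends on a host that provides T7 RNA polymerase and is inducible with IPTG. The backbone hexahistidine tag is fused to the C terminus of the immunity protein only, which would allow the untagged nuclease to be recovered through its bound partner. Co-expressing the immunity protein is the usual way of protecting the host from a colicin DNase. The plasmid is intended for producing the des13 pair, one member of a network of designed protein-interaction pairs engineered for very high binding specificity.
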