Addgene plasmid #107121: pET21d-colEdes13/Imdes13
Purpose: plasmid for expression of computationally designed colicin endonuclease and immunity pair, des13
Depositing lab: Sarel Fleishman. Depositing organization: Weizmann Institute of Science. Publication: Ultrahigh specificity in a network of computationally designed protein-interaction pairs. Netzer R, Listov D, Lipsh R, Dym O, Albeck S, Knop O, Kleanthous C, Fleishman SJ. Nat Commun. 2018 Dec 11;9(1):5286. doi: 10.1038/s41467-018-07722-9. PubMed 30538236.
Backbone
  Vector backbone: pET21d
  Backbone size w/o insert (bp): 5440
  Vector type: Bacterial Expression
Growth in bacteria
  Bacterial resistance: Ampicillin, 100 μg/mL
  Growth temperature: 37°C
  Growth strain: T7 Express lysY/Iq (NEB)
  Copy number: High Copy
Gene/Insert
  Gene/Insert name: colEdes13/Imdes13
  Species: Synthetic
  Promoter: T7
  Tag / fusion protein: His-tag (C terminal on backbone)
  Cloning method: Restriction Enzyme; 5′ cloning site NcoI (not destroyed); 3′ cloning site XhoI (not destroyed)
  Sequencing primers: 5′ TAATACGACTCACTATAGGG; 3′ GCTAGTTATTGCTCAGCGG
Terms and licenses: Academic/Nonprofit Terms; Industry Terms: Not Available to Industry
Depositor comments: Two genes in tandem (colE, Im), separated by 2 nucleotides (AA). See partial sequences. AA sequence of colEdes13: MESKRNKPGKATGKGKPVGDKWLDDAGKDSGAPIPDRIADKLRDKEFKNFDDFRKKFWEEVSKDPDLSKQFKRSNQNNIKQGIAPFARSKDQVGGRRTFELHHDKPISQDGGVYDMNNIRVTTPKRHIDIHRGK and AA sequence of Imdes13: MELKHSISDYTEAEFLEFVKKIMASNDETQQRKLVTEFERLTEHPDGSDLIYYPRDDREDSPEGIVKEIKEWRAANGKSGFKQGLEHHHHHH
How to cite: pET21d-colEdes13/Imdes13 was a gift from Sarel Fleishman (Addgene plasmid # 107121 ; http://n2t.net/addgene:107121 ; RRID:Addgene_107121)
